Addgene plasmid #242520: pDASH-DIS-α2
Purpose: (Empty Backbone) Donor I vector in DASH and alpha2 vector in GoldenBraid/DASH, with SacB counter-selection, with attBTT and attBCC-FRT
Depositing lab: Jose Alonso & Anna Stepanova. Depositing organization: North Carolina State University. Publication: DASH: a versatile and high-capacity gene stacking system for plant synthetic biology. Zhao C, Stepanova AN, Alonso JM. Plant Biotechnol J. 2025 Jun 10. doi: 10.1111/pbi.70179. PubMed 40493021.
Backbone
  Vector backbone: pDGB3alpha2
  Vector type: Synthetic Biology
  Selectable markers: SacB
Growth in bacteria
  Bacterial resistance: Ampicillin, 100 μg/mL
  Growth temperature: 37°C
  Growth strain: DH5alpha
  Copy number: High Copy
Gene/Insert
  Gene/Insert name: None
Terms and licenses: Academic/Nonprofit Terms; Industry Terms: Not Available to Industry
Depositor comments: Please visit https://benchling.com/s/seq-9FZulVPxEh5HSkUPb5jt?m=slm-cajDx5fvvmXqPZCHUNsg for annotated plasmid map.
How to cite: pDASH-DIS-α2 was a gift from Jose Alonso & Anna Stepanova (Addgene plasmid # 242520 ; http://n2t.net/addgene:242520 ; RRID:Addgene_242520)
