[The description below was written by a language model from this plasmid's Addgene catalogue record and pLannotate feature annotations shown in this document.]
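Description:
pDASH-DIS-α2 is an empty synthetic-biology backbone derived from the GoldenBraid binary vector pDGB3alpha2. It serves both as the "Donor I" vector of the DASH plant gene-stacking system and as an alpha2-level destination vector in GoldenBraid/DASH assembly. The 8,585-nt sequenced plasmid has the architecture of a pCAMBIA-type binary vector. A ColE1/pMB1-family origin with a pBR322 bom site supports high-copy replication in E. coli. The pVS1 oriV, RepA and StaA functions are the module normally used for maintenance in Agrobacterium. Bacterial selection is by ampicillin (β-lactamase). Next to AmpR, in the backbone, lies the Bacillus subtilis sacB levansucrase gene, which makes cells sucrose-sensitive and provides counter-selection against cells that retain the donor backbone.

No gene insert is present. Between the nopaline-type left and right T-DNA border repeats sits a small cloning cassette. It contains a lacZα fragment with its lac promoter, operator and CAP site plus a pUC-type polylinker, which would typically be displaced by an assembled part to allow blue/white screening. This cassette is flanked by two φC31 integrase attB sites, which the record names attBTT and attBCC. These names presumably denote variants differing in their core dinucleotide, so that each pairs only with its matching partner site. The second attB is followed by a minimal FRT site for FLP recombinase. This layout suggests that assembled cargo is transferred from the donor into a recipient construct by directional φC31 recombination, with the FRT available for a later FLP-mediated excision step. The record does not spell out the workflow or the type IIS sites used for assembly.
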