Features (pLannotate 1.2.2; 21 found; start..end, strand, type, name):
      1..25      +  misc_feature   LB T-DNA repeat: left border repeat from nopaline C58 T-DNA
     48..81      +  protein_bind   attB: minimal attB site for the φC31 integrase (Groth et al., 2000) phage φC31 integrase
    188..287     +  misc_feature   bom (fragment): basis of mobility region from pBR322
    293..450     -  CDS            lacZα (fragment): LacZα fragment of β-galactosidase; lacZ fragment
    447..503     +  misc_feature   MCS: pUC18/19 multiple cloning site
    540..556     -  protein_bind   lac operator: The lac repressor binds to the lac operator to inhibit transcription in E. coli. This inhibition can be relieved by adding lactose or isopropyl-β-D-thiogalactopyranoside (IPTG). lac repressor encoded by lacI
    564..594     -  promoter       lac promoter: promoter for the E. coli lac operon
    609..630     -  protein_bind   CAP binding site: CAP binding activates transcription in the presence of cAMP. E. coli catabolite activator protein
    643..684     -  CDS            lacI (fragment): lac repressor; lacI; The lac repressor binds to the lac operator to inhibit transcription in E. coli. This inhibition can be relieved by adding lactose or isopropyl-β-D-thiogalactopyranoside (IPTG).
    703..754     +  protein_bind   attB (fragment): attB site for the φC31 integrase (Groth et al., 2000) phage φC31 integrase
    755..788     -  protein_bind   FRT (minimal): supports FLP-mediated excision but not integration (Turan and Bode, 2011) FLP recombinase from the Saccharomyces cerevisiae 2μ plasmid
    795..819     +  misc_feature   RB T-DNA repeat: right border repeat from nopaline C58 T-DNA
   1159..1560    +  CDS            Y4CG_SINFN (fragment): Protein inferred from homology: Swiss-Prot protein existence level 3. From Sinorhizobium fredii (strain NBRC 101917 / NGR234).
   2120..2749    +  CDS            pVS1 StaA: stability protein from the Pseudomonas plasmid pVS1 (Heeb et al., 2000)
   3178..4251    +  CDS            pVS1 RepA: replication protein from the Pseudomonas plasmid pVS1 (Heeb et al., 2000)
   4317..4511    +  rep_origin     pVS1 oriV: origin of replication for the Pseudomonas plasmid pVS1 (Heeb et al., 2000)
   4714..4753    +  CDS            rop (fragment): Rop protein, which maintains plasmids at low copy number; rop
   4855..4995    +  misc_feature   bom: basis of mobility region from pBR322
   5181..5769    -  rep_origin     ori: high-copy-number ColE1/pMB1/pBR322/pUC origin of replication
   5860..7275    -  CDS            sacB: SACB_BACSU - Experimental evidence at protein level: Swiss-Prot protein existence level 1. From Bacillus subtilis (strain 168).
   7293..8153    -  CDS            AmpR: β-lactamase; bla; confers resistance to ampicillin, carbenicillin, and related antibiotics
>Addgene plasmid #242520 | pDASH-DIS-α2 | addgene full sequence | sequence record 486463 | Addgene NGS Result
TGGCAGGATATATTGTGGTGTAAACATAACAAGCTTCCGCGGTGCGGGTGCCAGGGCGTGCCCTTGGGCT
CCCCGGGCGCGTACTCCCGTCTCAGTCAGGAGAGAGACCCACAGCTTGTCTGTAAGCGGATGCCGGGAGC
AGACAAGCCCGTCAGGGCGCGTCAGCGGGTGTTGGCGGGTGTCGGGGCTGGCTTAACTATGCGGCATCAG
AGCAGATTGTACTGAGAGTGCACCATATGCGGTGTGAAATACCGCACAGATGCGTAAGGAGAAAATACCG
CATCAGGCGCCATTCGCCATTCAGGCTGCGCAACTGTTGGGAAGGGCGATCGGCGCAGGCCTCTTCGCTA
TTACGCCAGCTGGCGAAAGGGGGATGTGCTGCAAGGCGATTAAGTTGGGTAACGCCAGGGTTTTCCCAGT
CACGACGTTGTAAAACGACGGCCAGTGAATTCGAGCTCGGTACCCGGGGATCCTCTAGAGTCGACCTGCA
GGCATGCAAGCTTGGCGTAATCATGGTCATAGCTGTTTCCTGTGTGAAATTGTTATCCGCTCACAATTCC
ACACAACATACGAGCCGGAAGCATATAGTGTAAAGCCTGGGGTGCCTAATGAGTGAGCTAACTCACATTA
ATTGCGTTGCGCTCACTGCCCGCTTTCCAGTCGGGAAACCTGTCGTGCCAGCTGGGGTCTCTCGCTTGAG
ACGCCGCGGTGCGGGTGCCAGGGCGTGCCCCCGGGCTCCCCGGGCGCGTACTCCGAAGTTCCTATACTTT
CTAGAGAATAGGAACTTCAAGCTTTGACAGGATATATTGGCGGGTAAACCTAAGAGAAAAGAGCGTTTAT
TAGAATAATCGGATATTTAAAAGGGCGTGAAAAGGTTTATCCGTTCGTCCATTTGTATGTGCATGCCAAC
CACAGGGTTCCCCTCGGGATCAAAGTACTTTGATCCAACCCCTCCGCTGCTATAGTGCAGTCGGCTTCTG
ACGTTCAGTGCAGCCGTCATCTGAAAACGACATGTCGCACAAGTCCTAAGTTACGCGACAGGCTGCCGCC
CTGCCCTTTTCCTGGCGTTTTCTTGTCGCGTGTTTTAGTCGCATAAAGTAGAATACTTGCGACTAGAACC
GGAGACATTACGCCATGAACAAGAGCGCCGCCGCTGGCCTGCTGGGCTATGCCCGCGTCAGCACCGACGA
CCAGGACTTGACCAACCAACGGGCCGAACTGCACGCGGCCGGCTGCACCAAGCTGTTTTCCGAGAAGATC
ACCGGCACCAGGCGCGACCGCCCGGAGCTGGCCAGGATGCTTGACCACCTACGCCCTGGCGACGTTGTGA
CAGTGACCAGGCTAGACCGCCTGGCCCGCAGCACCCGCGACCTACTGGACATTGCCGAGCGCATCCAGGA
GGCCGGCGCGGGCCTGCGTAGCCTGGCAGAGCCGTGGGCCGACACCACCACGCCGGCCGGCCGCATGGTG
TTGACCGTGTTCGCCGGCATTGCCGAGTTCGAGCGTTCCCTAATCATCGACCGCACCCGGAGCGGGCGCG
AGGCCGCCAAGGCCCGAGGCGTGAAGTTTGGCCCCCGCCCTACCCTCACCCCGGCACAGATCGCGCACGC
CCGCGAGCTGATCGACCAGGAAGGCCGCACCGTGAAAGAGGCGGCTGCACTGCTTGGCGTGCATCGCTCG
ACCCTGTACCGCGCACTTGAGCGCAGCGAGGAAGTGACGCCCACCGAGGCCAGGCGGCGCGGTGCCTTCC
GTGAGGACGCATTGACCGAGGCCGACGCCCTGGCGGCCGCCGAGAATGAACGCCAAGAGGAACAAGCATG
AAACCGCACCAGGACGGCCAGGACGAACCGTTTTTCATTACCGAAGAGATCGAGGCGGAGATGATCGCGG
CCGGGTACGTGTTCGAGCCGCCCGCGCACCTCTCAACCGTGCGGCTGCATGAAATCCTGGCCGGTTTGTC
TGATGCCAAGCTGGCGGCCTGGCCGGCCAGCTTGGCCGCTGAAGAAACCGAGCGCCGCCGTCTAAAAAGG
TGATGTGTATTTGAGTAAAACAGCTTGCGTCATGCGGTCGCTGCGTATATGATGCGATGAGTAAATAAAC
AAATACGCAAGGGGAACGCATGAAGGTTATCGCTGTACTTAACCAGAAAGGCGGGTCAGGCAAGACGACC
ATCGCAACCCATCTAGCCCGCGCCCTGCAACTCGCCGGGGCCGATGTTCTGTTAGTCGATTCCGATCCCC
AGGGCAGTGCCCGCGATTGGGCGGCCGTGCGGGAAGATCAACCGCTAACCGTTGTCGGCATCGACCGCCC
GACGATTGACCGCGACGTGAAGGCCATCGGCCGGCGCGACTTCGTAGTGATCGACGGAGCGCCCCAGGCG
GCGGACTTGGCTGTGTCCGCGATCAAGGCAGCCGACTTCGTGCTGATTCCGGTGCAGCCAAGCCCTTACG
ACATATGGGCCACCGCCGACCTGGTGGAGCTGGTTAAGCAGCGCATTGAGGTCACGGATGGAAGGCTACA
AGCGGCCTTTGTCGTGTCGCGGGCGATCAAAGGCACGCGCATCGGCGGTGAGGTTGCCGAGGCGCTGGCC
GGGTACGAGCTGCCCATTCTTGAGTCCCGTATCACGCAGCGCGTGAGCTACCCAGGCACTGCCGCCGCCG
GCACAACCGTTCTTGAATCAGAACCCGAGGGCGACGCTGCCCGCGAGGTCCAGGCGCTGGCCGCTGAAAT
TAAATCAAAACTCATTTGAGTTAATGAGGTAAAGAGAAAATGAGCAAAAGCACAAACACGCTAAGTGCCG
GCCGTCCGAGCGCACGCAGCAGCAAGGCTGCAACGTTGGCCAGCCTGGCAGACACGCCAGCCATGAAGCG
GGTCAACTTTCAGTTGCCGGCGGAGGATCACACCAAGCTGAAGATGTACGCGGTACGCCAAGGCAAGACC
ATTACCGAGCTGCTATCTGAATACATCGCGCAGCTACCAGAGTAAATGAGCAAATGAATAAATGAGTAGA
TGAATTTTAGCGGCTAAAGGAGGCGGCATGGAAAATCAAGAACAACCAGGCACCGACGCCGTGGAATGCC
CCATGTGTGGAGGAACGGGCGGTTGGCCAGGCGTAAGCGGCTGGGTTGCCTGCCGGCCCTGCAATGGCAC
TGGAACCCCCAAGCCCGAGGAATCGGCGTGAGCGGTCGCAAACCATCCGGCCCGGTACAAATCGGCGCGG
CGCTGGGTGATGACCTGGTGGAGAAGTTGAAGGCCGCGCAGGCCGCCCAGCGGCAACGCATCGAGGCAGA
AGCACGCCCCGGTGAATCGTGGCAAGCGGCCGCTGATCGAATCCGCAAAGAATCCCGGCAACCGCCGGCA
GCCGGTGCGCCGTCGATTAGGAAGCCGCCCAAGGGCGACGAGCAACCAGATTTTTTCGTTCCGATGCTCT
ATGACGTGGGCACCCGCGATAGTCGCAGCATCATGGACGTGGCCGTTTTCCGTCTGTCGAAGCGTGACCG
ACGAGCTGGCGAGGTGATCCGCTACGAGCTTCCAGACGGGCACGTAGAGGTTTCCGCAGGGCCGGCCGGC
ATGGCCAGTGTGTGGGATTACGACCTGGTACTGATGGCGGTTTCCCATCTAACCGAATCCATGAACCGAT
ACCGGGAAGGGAAGGGAGACAAGCCCGGCCGCGTGTTCCGTCCACACGTTGCGGACGTACTCAAGTTCTG
CCGGCGAGCCGATGGCGGAAAGCAGAAAGACGACCTGGTAGAAACCTGCATTCGGTTAAACACCACGCAC
GTTGCCATGCAGCGTACGAAGAAGGCCAAGAACGGCCGCCTGGTGACGGTATCCGAGGGTGAAGCCTTGA
TTAGCCGCTACAAGATCGTAAAGAGCGAAACCGGGCGGCCGGAGTACATCGAGATCGAGCTAGCTGATTG
GATGTACCGCGAGATCACAGAAGGCAAGAACCCGGACGTGCTGACGGTTCACCCCGATTACTTTTTGATC
GATCCCGGCATCGGCCGTTTTCTCTACCGCCTGGCACGCCGCGCCGCAGGCAAGGCAGAAGCCAGATGGT
TGTTCAAGACGATCTACGAACGCAGTGGCAGCGCCGGAGAGTTCAAGAAGTTCTGTTTCACCGTGCGCAA
GCTGATCGGGTCAAATGACCTGCCGGAGTACGATTTGAAGGAGGAGGCGGGGCAGGCTGGCCCGATCCTA
GTCATGCGCTACCGCAACCTGATCGAGGGCGAAGCATCCGCCGGTTCCTAATGTACGGAGCAGATGCTAG
GGCAAATTGCCCTAGCAGGGGAAAAAGGTCGAAAAGGACTCTTTCCTGTGGATAGCACGTACATTGGGAA
CCCAAAGCCGTACATTGGGAACCGGAACCCGTACATTGGGAACCCAAAGCCGTACATTGGGAACCGGTCA
CACATGTAAGTGACTGATATAAAAGAGAAAAAAGGCGATTTTTCCGCCTAAAACTCTTTAAAACTTATTA
AAACTCTTAAAACCCGCCTGGCCTGTGCATAACTGTCTGGCCAGCGCACAGCCGAAGAGCTGCAAAAAGC
GCCTACCCTTCGGTCGCTGCGCTCCCTACGCCCCGCCGCTTCGCGTCGGCCTATCGCGGCCGCTGGCCGC
TCAAAAATGGCTGGCCTACGGCCAGGCAATCTACCAGGGCGCGGACAAGCCGCGCCGTCGCCACTCGACC
GCCGGCGCCCACATCAAGGCACCCTGCCTCGCGCGTTTCGGTGATGACGGTGAAAACCTCTGACACATGC
AGCTCCCGGTGACGGTCACAGCTTGTCTGTAAGCGGATGCCGGGAGCAGACAAGCCCGTCAGGGCGCGTC
AGCGGGTGTTGGCGGGTGTCGGGGCGCAGCCATGACCCAGTCACGTAGCGATAGCGGAGTGTATACTGGC
TTAACTATGCGGCATCAGAGCAGATTGTACTGAGAGTGCACCATATGCGGTGTGAAATACCGCACAGATG
CGTAAGGAGAAAATACCGCATCAGGCGCTCTTCCGCTTCCTCGCTCACTGACTCGCTGCGCTCGGTCGTT
CGGCTGCGGCGAGCGGTATCAGCTCACTCAAAGGCGGTAATACGGTTATCCACAGAATCAGGGGATAACG
CAGGAAAGAACATGTGAGCAAAAGGCCAGCAAAAGGCCAGGAACCGTAAAAAGGCCGCGTTGCTGGCGTT
TTTCCATAGGCTCCGCCCCCCTGACGAGCATCACAAAAATCGACGCTCAAGTCAGAGGTGGCGAAACCCG
ACAGGACTATAAAGATACCAGGCGTTTCCCCCTGGAAGCTCCCTCGTGCGCTCTCCTGTTCCGACCCTGC
CGCTTACCGGATACCTGTCCGCCTTTCTCCCTTCGGGAAGCGTGGCGCTTTCTCATAGCTCACGCTGTAG
GTATCCCAGTTCGGTGTAGGTCGTTCGCTCCAAGCTGGGCTGTGTGCACGAACCCCCCGTTCAGCCCGAC
CGCTGCGCCTTATCCGGTAACTATCGTCTTGAGTCCAACCCGGTAAGACACGACTTATCGCCACTGGCAG
CAGCCACTGGTAACAGGATTAGCAGAGCGAGGTATGTAGGCGGTGCTACAGAGTTCTTGAAGTGGTGGCC
TAACTACGGCTACACTAGAAGGACAGTATTTGGTATCTGCGCTCTGCTGAAGCCAGTTACCTTCGGAAAA
AGAGTTGGTAGCTCTTGATCCGGCAAACAAACCACCGCTGGTAGCGGTGGTTTTTTTGTTTGCAAGCAGC
AGATTACGCGCAGAAAAAAAGGATCTCAAGAAGATCCTTTGATCTTTTCTACGGGGTCTGACGCTCAGTG
GAACGAAAACTCACGTTAAGGGATTTTGGTCATGCATTCTAGGTGATTAGTTGACTGTCAGCTGTCCTTG
CTCCAGGATGCTGTTTTTGACAACGGATGTTTTATTGCCTTTGATGTTCATTAAGAAGCTTGGCGCAAAT
GTTGCCTTTTTATCCTCGAAGAAGCCTCTGTTTGTCATGTAGCTTGTGATAACCACATTGTTGCCTTTGG
CTTGCGGCACTGCGAAGTGAGAGTAAGTGAATGTCACATCGTTTGGATCAAGACCCATTTGCAGCACAAG
CCCTGTTTTGTTCAGCGGCTTGTAAGGGCCGGTTAAAGAGTTTGATACATAACCAAGCATGTAAATATCG
TTTGAGTTAATACCATCGATCGTCATTTTTGAACCGCGTGAATCAGTGAACAAGTACCATTTGCCGTTCA
TTTTGAAAACATTCGCGCGCTCGATTTCATCAGTTACCGTGTTTGAAGTGATCAGCGGCTTCATTACTTT
TTTCAATGTGTAATCATTATTTAACTCTATGATACCGAGGGCGCCGTTCGCTAACTCAGCATCGCGTTTT
TTAGCGCTCTGCTGAAGCTTCTGGCTTTCTTTACGGAAGAAGTTCGTGCCGCCGCCGTAGTACGCTTTGT
TAAATAAAGATTCTTCGCCTTGGTATCCGTTTTCTGTTCCCGTGTTGGCTTCGAATACAAGGTATTTATG
GCCTTTGTCTTCAACGTAGTGAGGATCTCTCAGCGTATGGTTGTCGCCGGATGTATAATTGCCTTCATCG
ATAAACTGCTGAACGTTCTGATATGTTTTTCCATCTCCGTCAAAAATCGTTTTGTGATCTTCCACTCCGT
TGATTTTGAGTGTGTCATCAGATTTTGACACATTTACCTGCGCTGTTGTCAGGCTTTGTTTGCCGTAATG
TTTACCGGAATAGTCAGTGTAGAATAAACGGATTTTTCCGTCAGATGTAAAGGTTGCAGAACCGGACCAT
TCTTGCGTCTGATCTTTCAGGATCGGATCGTTGGCGTCGAACTTATCGCTGTCTTTAAAGACACGGCCCG
CGTTTTTCCAGCTGTCGATTGAGTTGTCGCCGACCTTTTGATAAAACATGTAGATTGATGTGTCATCAGC
GTCTTTCGGGCTTCCCGCAAGAGCAAACACAACGTGATAGCCGTTGTATTCAGCTACTGTTCCGTCAGCG
TTTTGCAGCGGCCAGCTGTCCCACACATCAAGTCCTTTTGCAGACTCAATATTTTTAATCGTTGATTGAT
CGAATTGAGGCACTTGGTATTTTTCGTTTTGCTGCTGTTTAGGGATCTGCAGCATATCATGGCGTGTAAT
ATGAGAAACGCCGTACGTTTCTTTGTATGCTTTTTGGTTATTTTCTTTCGCGAAGGCTTGAGTCGCTCCT
CCTGCCAGAAGTGCAGTCGTAAAAGTCAGAACTGTGGCTTGTTTTACAATTTTTTTGATGTTCATGTTCA
TGATTGTCCTCCTTACCAATGCTTAATCAGTGAGGCACCTATCTCAGCGATCTGTCTATTTCGTTCATCC
ATAGTTGCCTGACTCCCCGTCGTGTAGATAACTACGATACGGGAGGGCTTACCATCTGGCCCCAGTGCTG
CAATGATACCGCGGGACCCACGCTCACCGGCTCCAGATTTATCAGCAATAAACCAGCCAGCCGGAAGGGC
CGAGCGCAGAAGTGGTCCTGCAACTTTATCCGCCTCCATCCAGTCTATTAATTGTTGCCGGGAAGCTAGA
GTAAGTAGTTCGCCAGTTAATAGTTTGCGCAACGTTGTTGCCATTGCTACAGGCATCGTGGTGTCACGCT
CGTCGTTTGGTATGGCTTCATTCAGCTCCGGTTCCCAACGATCAAGGCGAGTTACATGATCCCCCATGTT
GTGCAAAAAAGCGGTTAGCTCCTTCGGTCCTCCGATCGTTGTCAGAAGTAAGTTGGCCGCAGTGTTATCA
CTCATGGTTATGGCAGCACTGCATAATTCTCTTACTGTCATGCCATCCGTAAGATGCTTTTCTGTGACTG
GTGAGTACTCAACCAAGTCATTCTGAGAATAGTGTATGCGGCGACCGAGTTGCTCTTGCCCGGCGTCAAT
ACGGGATAATACCGCGCCACATAGCAGAACTTTAAAAGTGCTCATCATTGGAAAACGTTCTTCGGGGCGA
AAACTCTCAAGGATCTTACCGCTGTTGAGATCCAGTTCGATGTAACCCACTCGTGCACCCAACTGATCTT
CAGCATCTTTTACTTTCACCAGCGTTTCTGGGTGAGCAAAAACAGGAAGGCAAAATGCCGCAAAAAAGGG
AATAAGGGCGACACGGAAATGTTGAATACTCATAACAGAACTTATTATTTCCTTCCTCTTTTCTACAGTA
TTTAAAGATACCCCAAGAAGCTAATTATAACAAGACGAACTCCAATTCACTGTTCCTTGCATTCTAAAAC
CTTAAATACCAGAAAACAGCTTTTTCAAAGTTGTTTTCAAAGTTGGCGTATAACATAGTATCGACGGAGC
CGATTTTGAAACCGCGGTGATCACAGGCAGCAACGCTCTGTCATCGTTACAATCAACATGCTACCCTCCG
CGAGATCATCCGTGTTTCAAACCCGGCAGCTTAGTTGCCGTTCTTCCGAATAGCATCGGTAACATGAGCA
AAGTCTGCCGCCTTACAACGGCTCTCCCGCTGACGCCGTCCCGGACTGATGGGCTGCCTGTATCGAGTGG
TGATTTTGTGCCGAGCTGCCGGTCGGGGAGCTGTTGGCTGGCTGG
